>Addgene plasmid #14470 | pRU1106 | depositor full sequence | sequence record 8104 | Author sequence
CCATGGGCAAATGGGATTGGCTTTACTAAGCTGATCCGGTGGATGACCTTTTGAATGACCTTTAATAGAT
TATATTACTAATTAATTGGGGACCCTAGAGGTCCCCTTTTTTATTTTAAAAATTTTTTCACAAAACGGTT
TACAAGCATAAAGCTTGCTCAATCAATCACCGGATCTAGATATCGATTAATTAAGTCGACATCTAGAGTT
TAAACTTTAATTAAGCCCGGGCTGCAGCCCGGGGGATCCACTAGGTTAACGCATGCGGGCCCGGTACCAG
GCCTAGATAGATAGAGAGAGAGAGAGACTAGTGGAGGAAGAAAAAATGGCCTCCTCCGAGGACGTCATCA
AGGAGTTCATGCGCTTCAAGGTGCGCATGGAGGGCTCCGTGAACGGCCACGAGTTCGAGATCGAGGGCGA
GGGCGAGGGCCGCCCCTACGAGGGCACCCAGACCGCCAAGCTGAAGGTGACCAAGGGCGGCCCCCTGCCC
TTCGCCTGGGACATCCTGTCCCCCCAGTTCCAGTACGGCTCCAAGGTGTACGTGAAGCACCCCGCCGACA
TCCCCGACTACAAGAAGCTGTCCTTCCCCGAGGGCTTCAAGTGGGAGCGCGTGATGAACTTCGAGGACGG
CGGCGTGGTGACCGTGACCCAGGACTCCTCCCTGCAGGACGGCTGCTTCATCTACAAGGTGAAGTTCATC
GGCGTGAACTTCCCCTCCGACGGCCCCGTAATGCAGAAGAAGACTATGGGCTGGGAGCCCTCCACCGAGC
GCCTGTACCCCCGCGACGGCGTGCTGAAGGGCGAGATCCACAAGGCCCTGAAGCTGAAGGACGGCGGCCA
CTACCTGGTGGAGTTCAAGTCCATCTACATGGCCAAGAAGCCCGTGCAGCTGCCCGGCTACTACTACGTG
GACTCCAAGCTGGACATCACCTCCCACAACGAGGACTACACCATCGTGGAGCAGTACGAGCGCGCCGAGG
GCCGCCACCACCTGTTCCTGTAGGAGCTCTACAAATAATGAATTCCCAGGCATCAAATAAAACGAAAGGC
TCAGTCGAAAGACTGGGCCTTTCGTTTTATCTGTTGTTTGTCGGTGAACGCTCTCCTGAGTAGGACAAAT
CCGCCGGGAGCGGATTTGAACGTTGCGAAGCAACGGCCCGGAGGGTGGCGGGCAGGACGCCCGCCATAAA
CTGCCAGGGAATTCCAACTGAGCGCCGGTCGCTACCATTACCAACTTGTCTGGTGTCAAAAATAATAGGA
TTTTGTTAAAATTCGCGTTAAATTTTTGTTAAATCAGCTCATTTTTTAACCAATAGGCCGACTGCGATGA
GTGGCAGGGCGGGGCGTAATTTTTTTAAGGCAGTTATTGGTGCCCTTAAACGCCTGGTGCTACGCCTGAA
TAAGTGATAATAAGCGGATGAATGGCAGAAATTCGAAAGCAAATTCGACCCGGTCGTCGGTTCAGGGCAG
GGTCGTTAAATAGCCGCTTATGTCTATTGCTGGTTTACCGGTTTATTGACTACCGGAAGCAGTGTGACCG
TGTGCTTCTCAAATGCCTGAGGCCAGTTTGCTCAGGCTCTCCCCGTGGAGGTAATAATTGACGATATGAT
CATTTATTCTGCCTCCCAGAGCCTGATAAAAACGGTGAATCCGTTAGCGAGGTGCCGCCGGCTTCCATTC
AGGTCGAGGTGGCCCGGCTCCATGCACCGCGACGCAACGCGGGGAGGCAGACAAGGTATAGGGCGGCGAG
GCGGCTACAGCCGATAGTCTGGAACAGCGCACTTACGGGTTGCTGCGCAACCCAAGTGCTACCGGCGCGG
CAGCGTGACCCGTGTCGGCGGCTCCAACGGCTCGCCATCGTCCAGAAAACACGGCTCATCGGGCATCGGC
AGGCGCTGCTGCCCGCGCCGTTCCCATTCCTCCGTTTCGGTCAAGGCTGGCAGGTCTGGTTCCATGCCCG
GAATGCCGGGCTGGCTGGGCGGCTCCTCGCCGGGGCCGGTCGGTAGTTGCTGCTCGCCCGGATACAGGGT
CGGGATGCGGCGCAGGTCGCCATGCCCCAACAGCGATTCGTCCTGGTCGTCGTGATCAACCACCACGGCG
GCACTGAACACCGACAGGCGCAACTGGTCGCGGGGCTGGCCCCACGCCACGCGGTCATTGACCACGTAGG
CCGACACGGTGCCGGGGCCGTTGAGCTTCACGACGGAGATCCAGCGCTCGGCCACCAAGTCCTTGACTGC
GTATTGGACCGTCCGCAAAGAACGTCCGATGAGCTTGGAAAGTGTCTTCTGGCTGACCACCACGGCGTTC
TGGTGGCCCATCTGCGCCACGAGGTGATGCAGCAGCATTGCCGCCGTGGGTTTCCTCGCAATAAGCCCGG
CCCACGCCTCATGCGCTTTGCGTTCCGTTTGCACCCAGTGACCGGGCTTGTTCTTGGCTTGAATGCCGAT
TTCTCTGGACTGCGTGGCCATGCTTATCTCCATGCGGTAGGGTGCCGCACGGTTGCGGCACCATGCGCAA
TCAGCTGCAACTTTTCGGCAGCGCGACAACAATTATGCGTTGCGTAAAAGTGGCAGTCAATTACAGATTT
TCTTTAACCTACGCAATGAGCTATTGCGGGGGGTGCCGCAATGAGCTGTTGCGTACCCCCCTTTTTTAAG
TTGTTGATTTTTAAGTCTTTCGCATTTCGCCCTATATCTAGTTCTTTGGTGCCCAAAGAAGGGCACCCCT
GCGGGGTTCCCCCACGCCTTCGGCGCGGCTCCCCCTCCGGCAAAAAGTGGCCCCTCCGGGGCTTGTTGAT
CGACTGCGCGGCCTTCGGCCTTGCCCAAGGTGGCGCTGCCCCCTTGGAACCCCCGCACTCGCCGCCGTGA
GGCTCGGGGGGCAGGCGGGCGGGCTTCGCCTTCGACTGCCCCCACTCGCATAGGCTTGGGTCGTTCCAGG
CGCGTCAAGGCCAAGCCGCTGCGCGGTCGCTGCGCGAGCCTTGACCCGCCTTCCACTTGGTGTCCAACCG
GCAAGCGAAGCGCGCAGGCCGCAGGCCGGAGGCTTTTCCCCAGAGAAAATTAAAAAAATTGATGGGGCAA
GGCCGCAGGCCGCGCAGTTGGAGCCGGTGGGTATGTGGTCGAAGGCTGGGTAGCCGGTGGGCAATCCCTG
TGGTCAAGCTCGTGGGCAGGCGCAGCCTGTCCATCAGCTTGTCCAGCAGGGTTGTCCACGGGCCGAGCGA
AGCGAGCCAGCCGGTGGCCGCTCGCGGCCATCGTCCACATATCCACGGGCTGGCAAGGGAGCGCAGCGAC
CGCGCAGGGCGAAGCCCGGAGAGCAAGCCCGTAGGGCGCCGCAGCCGCCGTAGGCGGTCACGACTTTGCG
AAGCAAAGTCTAGTGAGTATACTCAAGCATTGAGTGGCCCGCCGGAGGCACCGCCTTGCGCTGCCCCCGT
CGAGCCGGTTGGACACCAAAAGGGAGGGGCAGGCATGGCGGCATACGCGATCATGCGATGCAAGAAGCTG
GCGAAAATGGGCAACGTGGCGGCCAGTCTCAAGCACGCCTACCGCGAGCGCGAGACGCCCAACGCTGACG
CCAGCAGGACGCCAGAGAACGAGCACTGGGCGGCCAGCAGCACCGATGAAGCGATGGGCCGACTGCGCGA
GTTGCTGCCAGAGAAGCGGCGCAAGGACGCTGTGTTGGCGGTCGAGTACGTCATGACGGCCAGCCCGGAA
TGGTGGAAGTCGGCCAGCCAAGAACAGCAGGCGGCGTTCTTCGAGAAGGCGCACAAGTGGCTGGCGGACA
AGTACGGGGCGGATCGCATCGTGACGGCCAGCATCCACCGTGACGAAACCAGCCCGCACATGACCGCGTT
CGTGGTGCCGCTGACGCAGGACGGCAGGCTGTCGGCCAAGGAGTTCATCGGCAACAAAGCGCAGATGACC
CGCGACCAGACCACGTTTGCGGCCGCTGTGGCCGATCTAGGGCTGCAACGGGGCATCGAGGGCAGCAAGG
CACGTCACACGCGCATTCAGGCGTTCTACGAGGCCCTGGAGCGGCCACCAGTGGGCCACGTCACCATCAG
CCCGCAAGCGGTCGAGCCACGCGCCTATGCACCGCAGGGATTGGCCGAAAAGCTGGGAATCTCAAAGCGC
GTTGAGACGCCGGAAGCCGTGGCCGACCGGCTGACAAAAGCGGTTCGGCAGGGGTATGAGCCTGCCCTAC
AGGCCGCCGCAGGAGCGCGTGAGATGCGCAAGAAGGCCGATCAAGCCCAAGAGACGGCCCGAGACCTTCG
GGAGCGCCTGAAGCCCGTTCTGGACGCCCTGGGGCCGTTGAATCGGGATATGCAGGCCAAGGCCGCCGCG
ATCATCAAGGCCGTGGGCGAAAAGCTGCTGACGGAACAGCGGGAAGTCCAGCGCCAGAAACAGGCCCAGC
GCCAGCAGGAACGCGGGCGCGCACATTTCCCCGAAAAGTGCCACCTGGCGGCGTTGTGACAATTTACCGA
ACAACTCCGCGGCCGGGAAGCCGATCTCGGCTTGAACGAATTGTTAGGTGGCGGTACTTGGGTCGATATC
AAAGTGCATCACTTCTTCCCGTATGCCCAACTTTGTATAGAGAGCCACTGCGGGATCGTCACCGTAATCT
GCTTGCACGTAGATCACATAAGCACCAAGCGCGTTGGCCTCATGCTTGAGGAGATTGATGAGCGCGGTGG
CAATGCCCTGCCTCCGGTGCTCGCCGGAGACTGCGAGATCATAGATATAGATCTCACTACGCGGCTGCTC
AAACCTGGGCAGAACGTAAGCCGCGAGAGCGCCAACAACCGCTTCTTGGTCGAAGGCAGCAAGCGCGATG
AATGTCTTACTACGGAGCAAGTTCCCGAGGTAATCGGAGTCCGGCTGATGTTGGGAGTAGGTGGCTACGT
CTCCGAACTCACGACCGAAAAGATCAAGAGCAGCCCGCATGGATTTGACTTGGTCAGGGCCGAGCCTACA
TGTGCGAATGATGCCCATACTTGAGCCACCTAACTTTGTTTTAGGGCGACTGCCCTGCTGCGTAACATCG
TTGCTGCTGCGTAACATCGTTGCTGCTCCATAACATCAAACATCGACCCACGGCGTAACGCGCTTGCTGC
TTGGATGCCCGAGGCATAGACTGTACAAAAAAACAGTCATAACAAGCCATGAAAACCGCCACTGCGCCGT
TACCACCGCTGCGTTCGGTCAAGGTTCTGGACCAGTTGCGTGAGCGCATACGCTACTTGCATTACAGTTT
ACGAACCGAACAGGCTTATGTCAACTGGGTTCGTGCCTTCATCCGTTTCCACGGTGTGCGT
Features (pLannotate 1.2.2; 10 found; start..end, strand, type, name):
    232..254     -  misc_feature   MCS (fragment): pBluescript multiple cloning site
    326..1000    +  CDS            DsRed.T4: DsRed.T4 is a basic (constitutively fluorescent) red fluorescent protein published in 2002, derived from Discosoma sp.. It is reported to be a rapidly-maturing tetramer.
   1034..1120    +  terminator     rrnB T1 terminator: Escherichia coli rrnB; transcription terminator T1 from the E. coli rrnB gene
   1260..1321    -  rep_origin     M13 ori (fragment): M13 bacteriophage origin of replication; arrow indicates direction of (+) strand synthesis
   1321..1350    +  CDS            CmR (fragment): chloramphenicol acetyltransferase confers resistance to chloramphenicol
   1679..1748    -  CDS            TcR (fragment): tetracycline efflux protein; tet; confers resistance to tetracycline
   1809..2471    -  CDS            pBBR1 Rep: replication protein for the broad-host-range plasmid pBBR1 from Bordetella bronchiseptica
   2472..3241    -  rep_origin     pBBR1 oriV: replication origin of the broad-host-range plasmid pBBR1 from Bordetella bronchiseptica; requires the pBBR1 Rep protein for replication
   4524..5057    -  CDS            GmR: gentamycin acetyltransferase; aacC1; confers resistance to gentamycin
   5246..5274    -  promoter       Pc promoter: intI1 (promoter lies within the coding sequence); class 1 integron promoter
