[The description below was written by a language model from this plasmid's Addgene catalogue record and pLannotate feature annotations shown in this document.]
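Description:
pRU1106 is a broad-host-range promoter-probe plasmid built on a pBBR1-type backbone and intended for monitoring gene expression in Gram-negative bacteria. Replication depends on the pBBR1 oriV together with its cognate Rep protein, a pair originally from a Bordetella bronchiseptica plasmid that functions in many Gram-negative hosts as well as in E. coli cloning strains. The record lists it as high copy. Selection is by gentamicin, conferred by the aacC1 acetyltransferase gene, which lies downstream of a class 1 integron Pc promoter in the same orientation. The annotated sequence is about 5.3 kb, consistent with a roughly 4.5 kb backbone plus the reporter cassette. Short fragments annotated as M13 ori, CmR and TcR appear to be non-functional remnants of earlier vector construction.

The payload is DsRed.T4, a rapidly maturing, tetrameric red fluorescent protein derived from Discosoma sp., cloned between SpeI and SacI sites that were both preserved. No promoter is annotated upstream of the reporter. Instead, a fragment of a pBluescript-type multiple cloning site sits just ahead of the coding sequence, which fits the promoter-probe design described in the associated publication: a candidate promoter region is inserted upstream, and red fluorescence then reports its activity. An E. coli rrnB T1 terminator follows the DsRed.T4 gene to stop transcription from running into the backbone. The plasmid belongs to a family of reporter vectors carrying different autofluorescent or chromogenic proteins. It is typically used to make transcriptional fusions for studying promoter activity in live Gram-negative cells.
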