Addgene plasmid #14470: pRU1106
Depositing lab: Philip Poole. Depositing organization: University of Reading. Publication: A family of promoter probe vectors incorporating autofluorescent and chromogenic reporter proteins for studying gene expression in Gram-negative bacteria. Karunakaran R, Mauchline TH, Hosie AH, Poole PS. Microbiology. 2005 Oct . 151(Pt 10):3249-56. 10.1099/mic.0.28311-0 PubMed 16207908.
Backbone
  Vector backbone: pbbr
  Backbone size w/o insert (bp): 4500
  Vector type: Bacterial Expression
  Selectable markers: Gentamicin
Growth in bacteria
  Bacterial resistance: Gentamicin, 10 μg/mL
  Growth temperature: 37°C
  Growth strain: DH5alpha
  Copy number: High Copy
Gene/Insert
  Gene/Insert name: DsRedT.4
  Species: Discoma
  Insert size (bp): 678
  GenBank ID: aj851286
  Cloning method: Restriction Enzyme; 5′ cloning site SpeI (not destroyed); 3′ cloning site SacI (not destroyed)
  Sequencing primers: 5′ cggtttacaagcataaagc; 3′ TACTCATTTTTTCTTCCTCCACTAG
Terms and licenses: Academic/Nonprofit Terms; Industry Terms: Not Available to Industry
Depositor comments: Use gentamicin at 10 ug/mL.
How to cite: pRU1106 was a gift from Philip Poole (Addgene plasmid # 14470)
