>Addgene plasmid #14470 | pRU1106 | addgene partial sequence | sequence record 20349 | 14470 with pRU1064-F (cggtttacaagcataaagc)
TATCGATTAATTAAGTCGACATCTAGAGTTTAAACTTTAATTAAGCCCGGGCTGCAGCCCGGGGGATCCA
CTAGGTTAACGCATGCGGCCCGGTACCAGGCCTAGATAGATAGAGAGAGAGAGAGACTAGTGGAGGAAGA
AAAAATGGCCTCCTCCGAGGACGTCATCAAGGAGTTCATGCGCTTCAAGGTGCGCATGGAGGGCTCCGTG
AACGGCCACGAGTTCGAGATCGAGGGCGAGGGCGAGGGCCGCCCCTACGAGGGCACCCAGACCGCCAAGC
TGAAGGTGACCAAGGGCGGCCCCCTGCCCTTCGCCTGGGACATCCTGTCCCCCCAGTTCCAGTACGGCTC
CAAGGTGTACGTGAAGCACCCCGCCGACATCCCCGACTACAAGAAGCTGTCCTTCCCCGAGGGCTTCAAG
TGGGAGCGCGTGATGAACTTCGAGGACGGCGGCGTGGTGACCGTGACCCAGGACTCCTCCCTGCAGGACG
GCTGCTTCATCTACAAGGTGAAGTTCATCGGCGTGAACTTCCCCTCCGACGGCCCCGTAATGCAGAAGAA
GACTATGGGCTGGGAGCCCTCCACCGAGCGCCTGTACCCCCGCGACGGCGTGCTGAAGGCGAGATCCACA
AGGCCCTGAAGCTGAAGGACGGCGGCCACTACCTGGTGGAGTTCAAGTCCATCTACATGGCCAAGAAGCC
CGTGCAGCTGCCCGGCTACTACTACGTGGACTCCAAGCTGGACATCACCTCCCACAACGAGGACTACACC
ATCGTGGAGCAGTACGAGCGCGCCGAGGGCCGCCACCACCTGTTCCTGTAGGAGCTCTACAAATAATGAA
TTCCCCAGGCATCAAATAAAACGAAAGGCTCAGTCGAAAGACTGGGCCTTTCGTTTTATCTGTTGTTTGT
CGGTGAACGCTCTCCTGAGTAGGA
